Addgene plasmid #30072: HL 3375 (=HL 865 + pHL 1008)
Depositing lab: Han Lim. Depositing organization: University of California, Berkeley. Publication: Disruption of small RNA signaling caused by competition for Hfq. Hussein R, Lim HN. Proc Natl Acad Sci U S A. 2011 Jan 18;108(3):1110-5. doi: 10.1073/pnas.1010082108. Epub 2010 Dec 28. PubMed 21189298.
Backbone
  Vector backbone: ColE (from pZ system) + AmpR
  Backbone manufacturer: Lim Lab (modified from Rolf Lutz and Hermann Bujard, 1997)
  Backbone size w/o insert (bp): 2000
  Vector type: Bacterial Expression, Synthetic Biology
Growth in bacteria
  Bacterial resistance: Ampicillin, 100 μg/mL
  Growth temperature: 37°C
  Growth strain: HL 865
  Copy number: High Copy
Gene/Insert
  Gene/Insert name: pLlacO-1:DsrA-mCherry, pLtetO-1:RBS (st7) gfp
  Species: E. coli
  Insert size (bp): 2400
  Tag / fusion protein: mCherry, GFP (C terminal on backbone)
  Cloning method: Restriction Enzyme; 5′ cloning site AatII (not destroyed); 3′ cloning site ApaI (not destroyed)
  Sequencing primers: 5′ ctcatgagcggatacat atttgaa; 3′ agctgatacc gctcgccgca gccgaacg
Terms and licenses: Academic/Nonprofit Terms; Industry Terms: Not Available to Industry
Depositor comments: Please note that this plasmid may require a unique bacterial strain, so make sure to confirm that you can also obtain the appropriate growth strain. Please contact us or contact our distributors if you have any questions.
How to cite: HL 3375 (=HL 865 + pHL 1008) was a gift from Han Lim (Addgene plasmid # 30072 ; http://n2t.net/addgene:30072 ; RRID:Addgene_30072)
