[The description below was written by a language model from this plasmid's Addgene catalogue record.]
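Description:
HL 3375 is the designation for the E. coli strain HL 865 carrying the plasmid pHL 1008, a bacterial expression and synthetic-biology construct built on a modified pZ-system backbone (the modular vector family in which origin, marker and promoter units are exchangeable). The roughly 2 kb backbone supplies a ColE-type origin of replication, giving high copy number, and an ampicillin resistance marker for selection. The record notes that the plasmid is maintained in HL 865 and may depend on that particular host strain, although it does not describe the strain's genotype.

The approximately 2.4 kb insert, cloned between AatII and ApaI sites that both remain intact, contains two independently regulated expression units. The first places a DsrA-mCherry element under PLlacO-1, a synthetic phage lambda PL-derived promoter carrying lac operators, so it is repressed by LacI and inducible with IPTG. DsrA is an E. coli Hfq-binding small regulatory RNA, and coupling it with mCherry presumably lets red fluorescence report its transcription, though the record does not spell out the exact architecture of that unit. The second unit drives gfp with a defined ribosome binding site (labelled st7) from PLtetO-1, the analogous TetR-repressed promoter inducible with anhydrotetracycline.

Given the associated work on disruption of small RNA signalling through competition for Hfq, the plasmid appears intended for tunable, fluorescence-monitored expression of a small RNA alongside a separately controlled GFP readout in living E. coli. No feature table was provided, so terminators and exact element positions cannot be confirmed.
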