>Addgene plasmid #30072 | HL 3375 (=HL 865 + pHL 1008) | addgene partial sequence | sequence record 35291 | 30072 with mCherry-R
TCGCCCTCGCCCTCGATCTCGAACTCGTGGCCGTTCACGGAGCCCTCCATGTGCACCTTGAAGCGCATGA
ACTCCTTGATGATGGCCATGTTATCCTCCTCGCCCTTGCTCACCATCGTACGTTTCTCCTCTTTAATAAG
CTTAGCGTCTCTGAAGTGAATCGTTGAATGCACAATAAAAAAATCCCGACCCTGAGGGGGTCGGGATGAA
ACTTGCTTAAGCAAGAAGCACTTAAAAAATTCGTTACACCAGGAAATCTGATGTGTTCCCGGGAGTATCT
TGTTATCCGCTCACAATGTCAATGTTATCCGCTCACATTTATGGATCCCCTAGGTCTAGGGCGGCGGATT
TGTCCTACTCAGGAGAGCGTTCACCGACAAACAACAGATAAAACGAAAGGCCCAGTCTTTCGACTGAGCC
TTTCGTTTTATTTGATGCCTGGCAGTTCCCTACTCTCGCATGGGGAGACCCCACACTACCATCGGCGCTA
CGGCGTTTCACTTCTGAGTTCGGCATGGGGTCAGGTGGGACCACCGCGCTACTGCCGCCAGGCAAATTCT
GTTTTATCAGACCGCTTCTGCGTTCTGATTTAATCTGTATCAGGCTGAAAATCTTCTCTCATCCGCCAAA
ACAGCCAAGCTAGCTTTTATTTGTAGAGCTCATCCATGCCATGTGTAATCCCAGCAGCTGTTACAAACTC
AAGAAGGACCATGTGGTCTCTCTTTTCGTTGGGATCTTTCGAAAGGGCAGATTGTGTGGACAGGTAATGG
TTGTCTGGTAAAAGGACAGGGCCATCGCCAATTGGAGTATTTTGTTGATAATGGTCTGCTAGTTGAACGC
TTCCATCTTCAATGTTGT
