>Addgene plasmid #30072 | HL 3375 (=HL 865 + pHL 1008) | depositor partial sequence | sequence record 37442 | Vector backbone, ColE from pZ system + AmpR
CCCGGGGGATCCCATGGTACGCGTGCTAGAGGCATCAAATAAAACGAAAGGCTCAGTCGAAAGACTGGGC
CTTTCGTTTTATCTGTTGTTTGTCGGTGAACGCTCTCCTGAGTAGGACAAATCCGCCGCCCTAGACCTAG
GCGTTCGGCTGCGGCGAGCGGTATCAGCTCACTCAAAGGCGGTAATACGGTTATCCACAGAATCAGGGGA
TAACGCAGGAAAGAACATGTGAGCAAAAGGCCAGCAAAAGGCCAGGAACCGTAAAAAGGCCGCGTTGCTG
GCGTTTTTCCATAGGCTCCGCCCCCCTGACGAGCATCACAAAAATCGACGCTCAAGTCAGAGGTGGCGAA
ACCCGACAGGACTATAAAGATACCAGGCGTTTCCCCCTGGAAGCTCCCTCGTGCGCTCTCCTGTTCCGAC
CCTGCCGCTTACCGGATACCTGTCCGCCTTTCTCCCTTCGGGAAGCGTGGCGCTTTCTCAATGCTCACGC
TGTAGGTATCTCAGTTCGGTGTAGGTCGTTCGCTCCAAGCTGGGCTGTGTGCACGAACCCCCCGTTCAGC
CCGACCGCTGCGCCTTATCCGGTAACTATCGTCTTGAGTCCAACCCGGTAAGACACGACTTATCGCCACT
GGCAGCAGCCACTGGTAACAGGATTAGCAGAGCGAGGTATGTAGGCGGTGCTACAGAGTTCTTGAAGTGG
TGGCCTAACTACGGCTACACTAGAAGGACAGTATTTGGTATCTGCGCTCTGCTGAAGCCAGTTACCTTCG
GAAAAAGAGTTGGTAGCTCTTGATCCGGCAAACAAACCACCGCTGGTAGCGGTGGTTTTTTTGTTTGCAA
GCAGCAGATTACGCGCAGAAAAAAAGGATCTCAAGAAGATCCTTTGATCTTTTCTACGGGGTCTGACGCT
CAGTGGAACGAAAACTCACGTTAAGGGATTTTGGTCATGACTAGTGCTTGGATTCTCACCAATAAAAAAC
GCCCGGCGGCAACCGAGCGTTCTGAACAAATCCAGATGGAGTTCTGAGGTCATTACTGGATCTATCAACA
GGAGTCCAAGCGAGCTCGTAAACTTGGTCTGACAGTTACCAATGCTTAATCAGTGAGGCACCTATCTCAG
CGATCTGTCTATTTCGTTCATCCATAGTTGCCTGACTCCCCGTCGTGTAGATAACTACGATACGGGAGGG
CTTACCATCTGGCCCCAGTGCTGCAATGATACCGCGAGACCCACGCTCACCGGCTCCAGATTTATCAGCA
ATAAACCAGCCAGCCGGAAGGGCCGAGCGCAGAAGTGGTCCTGCAACTTTATCCGCCTCCATCCAGTCTA
TTAATTGTTGCCGGGAAGCTAGAGTAAGTAGTTCGCCAGTTAATAGTTTGCGCAACGTTGTTGCCATTGC
TACAGGCATCGTGGTGTCACGCTCGTCGTTTGGTATGGCTTCATTCAGCTCCGGTTCCCAACGATCAAGG
CGAGTTACATGATCCCCCATGTTGTGCAAAAAAGCGGTTAGCTCCTTCGGTCCTCCGATCGTTGTCAGAA
GTAAGTTGGCCGCAGTGTTATCACTCATGGTTATGGCAGCACTGCATAATTCTCTTACTGTCATGCCATC
CGTAAGATGCTTTTCTGTGACTGGTGAGTACTCAACCAAGTCATTCTGAGAATAGTGTATGCGGCGACCG
AGTTGCTCTTGCCCGGCGTCAATACGGGATAATACCGCGCCACATAGCAGAACTTTAAAAGTGCTCATCA
TTGGAAAACGTTCTTCGGGGCGAAAACTCTCAAGGATCTTACCGCTGTTGAGATCCAGTTCGATGTAACC
CACTCGTGCACCCAACTGATCTTCAGCATCTTTTACTTTCACCAGCGTTTCTGGGTGAGCAAAAACAGGA
AGGCAAAATGCCGCAAAAAAGGGAATAAGGGCGACACGGAAATGTTGAATACTCATACTCTTCCTTTTTC
AATATTATTGAAGCATTTATCAGGGTTATTGTCTCATGAGCGGATACATATTTGAATGTATTTAGAAAAA
TAAACAAATAGGGGTTCCGCGCACATTTCCCCGAAAAGTGCCACCTGACGTC
