>Addgene plasmid #30072 | HL 3375 (=HL 865 + pHL 1008) | depositor partial sequence | sequence record 37443 | dsrA
AACACATCAGATTTCCTGGTGTAACGAATTTTTTAAGTGCTTCTTGCTTAAGCAAGTTTCATCCCGACCC
CCTCAGGGTCGGGATTTTTTTATTGTGCATTCAACGATTCACTTCAGAGACGCT
