>Addgene plasmid #30072 | HL 3375 (=HL 865 + pHL 1008) | addgene partial sequence | sequence record 38198 | GFP-R 5'-CCATCTAATTCAACAAGAATTGGGACAAC-3'
TCTCCTTTACGCATTTTTTTTCCTCCTTAGTCGACAGTATCTCTATCACTGATAGGGATGTCAATCTCTA
TCACTGATAGGGACTCGAGGTGAAGACGAAAGGGCCTCGTGATACGCCTATTTTTATAGGTTAATGTCAT
GATAATAATGGTTTCTTAGACGTCAGGTGGCACTTTTCGGGGAAATGTGCGCGGAACCCCTATTTGTTTA
TTTTTCTAAATACATTCAAATATGTATCCGCTCATGAGACAATAACCCTGATAAATGCTTCAATAATATT
GAAAAAGGAAGAGTATGAGTATTCAACATTTCCGTGTCGCCCTTATTCCCTTTTTTGCGGCATTTTGCCT
TCCTGTTTTTGCTCACCCAGAAACGCTGGTGAAAGTAAAAGATGCTGAAGATCAGTTGGGTGCACGAGTG
GGTTACATCGAACTGGATCTCAACAGCGGTAAGATCCTTGAGAGTTTTCGCCCCGAAGAACGTTTTCCAA
TGATGAGCACTTTTAAAGTTCTGCTATGTGGCGCGGTATTATCCCGTATTGACGCCGGGCAAGAGCAACT
CGGTCGCCGCATACACTATTCTCAGAATGACTTGGTTGAGTACTCACCAGTCACAGAAAAGCATCTTACG
GATGGCATGACAGTAAGAGAATTATGCAGTGCTGCCATAACCATGAGTGATAACACTGCGGCCAACTTAC
TTCTGACAACGATCGGAGGACCGAAGGAGCTAACCGCTTTTTTGCACAACATGGGGGATCATGTAACTCG
CCTTGATCGTTGGGAACCGGAGCTGAATGAAGCCATACCAAACGACGAGCGTGACACCACGATGCCTGTA
GCAATGGCAACAACGTTGCGCAAACTATTAACTGGCGAACTACTTACTCTAGCTTCCCGGCAACAATTAA
TAGACTGGATGGAG
