>Addgene plasmid #30072 | HL 3375 (=HL 865 + pHL 1008) | addgene partial sequence | sequence record 51618 | AmpSeqF
TCCGCGCACATTTCCCCGAAAAGTGCCACCTGACGTCTAAGAAACCATTATTATCATGACATTAACCTAT
AAAAATAGGCGTATCACGAGGCCCTTTCGTCTTCACCTCGAGTCCCTATCAGTGATAGAGATTGACATCC
CTATCAGTGATAGAGATACTGTCGACTAAGGAGGAAAAAAAATGCGTAAAGGAGAAGAACTTTTCACTGG
AGTTGTCCCAATTCTTGTTGAATTAGATGGTGATGTTAATGGGCACAAATTTTCTGTCAGTGGAGAGGGT
GAAGGTGATGCAACATACGGAAAACTTACCCTTAAATTTATTTGCACTACTGGAAAACTACCTGTTCCAT
GGCCAACACTTGTCACTACTTTCGGTTATGGTGTTCAATGCTTTGCGAGATACCCAGATCATATGAAACA
GCATGACTTTTTCAAGAGTGCCATGCCCGAAGGTTATGTACAGGAAAGAACTATATTTTTCAAAGATGAC
GGGAACTACAAGACACGTGCTGAAGTCAAGTTTGAAGGTGATACCCTTGTTAATAGAATCGAGTTAAAAG
GTATTGATTTTAAAGAAGATGGAAACATTCTTGGACACAAATTGGAATACAACTATAACTCACACAATGT
ATACATCATGGCAGACAAACAAAAGAATGGAATCAAAGTTAACTTCAAAATTAGACACAACATTGAAGAT
GGAAGCGTTCAACTAGCAGACCATTATCAACAAAATACTCCAATTGGCGATGGCCCTGTCCTTTTACCAG
ACAACCATTACCTGTCCACACAATCTGCCCTTTCGAAAGATCCCAACGAAAAGAGAGACCAC
